Addgene plasmid #143918: TFORF1065
Purpose: Lentiviral vector for overexpressing transcription factor ORFs with unique 24-bp barcodes. Barcodes facilitate identification of transcription factors in pooled screens.
Depositing lab: Feng Zhang. Depositing organization: Broad Institute. Publication: A transcription factor atlas of directed differentiation. Joung J, Ma S, Tay T, Geiger-Schuller KR, Kirchgatterer PC, Verdine VK, Guo B, Arias-Garcia MA, Allen WE, Singh A, Kuksenko O, Abudayyeh OO, Gootenberg JS, Fu Z, Macrae RK, Buenrostro JD, Regev A, Zhang F. Cell. 2023 Jan 5;186(1):209-229.e26. doi: 10.1016/j.cell.2022.11.026. PubMed 36608654.
Backbone
  Vector backbone: pLX_TRC317
  Backbone manufacturer: Broad Institute Genetic Perturbation Platform
  Backbone size w/o insert (bp): 8264
  Vector type: Mammalian Expression, Lentiviral
  Selectable markers: Puromycin
Growth in bacteria
  Bacterial resistance: Ampicillin, 100 μg/mL
  Growth temperature: 30°C
  Growth strain: NEB Stable
  Copy number: High Copy
Gene/Insert
  Gene/Insert name: NFATC2
  Species: H. sapiens (human)
  Insert size (bp): 2210
  Entrez Gene: NFATC2 (a.k.a. JCOSL, NFAT1, NFATP)
  Promoter: EF1a
  Cloning method: Unknown
  Sequencing primers: 5′ GGGTGGAGACTGAAGTTAGGCCAG; 3′ CACATAGCGTAAAAGGAGCAACATAG
Terms and licenses: Academic/Nonprofit Terms; Industry Terms: Not Available to Industry
Depositor comments: NM_001258296,NM_001258294,ENST00000610033,ENST00000609507 . The transcription factor ORF portion of this plasmid was synthesized by Genewiz. Please test multiple small colonies in case of plasmid recombination. To make this collection available in a timely manner, a portion of this collection was not fully sequenced by Addgene. If an Addgene verified full plasmid sequence is not available, please contact us prior to placing an order to request the full sequence.
How to cite: TFORF1065 was a gift from Feng Zhang (Addgene plasmid # 143918 ; http://n2t.net/addgene:143918 ; RRID:Addgene_143918)
