[The description below was written by a language model from this plasmid's Addgene catalogue record and pLannotate feature annotations shown in this document.]
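Description:
TFORF1065 is a third-generation-style, self-inactivating lentiviral expression plasmid built on the pLX_TRC317 backbone from the Broad Institute Genetic Perturbation Platform. It carries a human NFATC2 (NFAT1/NFATP) open reading frame for overexpression in mammalian cells. It is one member of a barcoded transcription factor ORF collection. In bacteria it is maintained through a high-copy ColE1/pUC-type origin and selected with ampicillin via the bla gene. An f1 origin and remnants of a lac/lacZα cloning region with T7 and T3 promoters also lie in the backbone. The depositor warns that the plasmid can recombine, as is common for vectors carrying LTR repeats.

The viral portion begins with an RSV promoter fused to a truncated HIV-1 5' LTR, which drives Tat-independent production of the genomic RNA in packaging cells. This is followed by the Ψ packaging signal with a gag fragment, and by the RRE for Rev-dependent nuclear export. Within the transfer region, an SV40 early promoter/origin segment precedes a puromycin N-acetyltransferase gene for selecting transduced cells. A cPPT/CTS element, which aids nuclear import of the provirus, sits between this cassette and the payload. The EF-1α promoter then drives constitutive expression of the synthesized NFATC2 ORF, which the record links to several transcript isoforms. WPRE enhances transcript expression ahead of the ΔU3 3' LTR, and an SV40 poly(A) signal lies beyond it. The record describes a unique 24-bp barcode associated with each ORF. The feature table does not annotate it, so its exact position is not stated. The barcode allows the transcription factor to be identified by sequencing in pooled overexpression screens, such as screens for factors that direct cell differentiation.
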