Features (pLannotate 1.2.2; 31 found; start..end, strand, type, name):
      5..231     +  promoter       RSV promoter: Rous sarcoma virus enhancer/promoter
    232..412     +  LTR            5' LTR (truncated): truncated 5' long terminal repeat (LTR) from HIV-1
    459..584     +  misc_feature   HIV-1 Ψ: packaging signal of human immunodeficiency virus type 1
    568..931     +  CDS            HIV-1 gag (fragment): gag protein from human immunodeficiency virus 1; gag
   1077..1310    +  misc_feature   RRE: The Rev response element (RRE) of HIV-1 allows for Rev-dependent mRNA export from the nucleus to the cytoplasm.
   1687..1713    +  CDS            Rev (fragment): human immunodeficiency virus 1 (HIV-1) Rev protein; rev; enhances nuclear export of unspliced and incompletely spliced viral mRNAs
   1720..1743    +  promoter       SV40 promoter (fragment): SV40 early promoter
   1744..1815    +  promoter       SV40 promoter (fragment): SV40 enhancer and early promoter
   1839..1974    +  rep_origin     SV40 ori: SV40 origin of replication
   2020..2616    +  CDS            PuroR (fragment): puromycin N-acetyltransferase; pac from Streptomyces; confers resistance to puromycin
   2665..2782    +  misc_feature   cPPT/CTS: central polypurine tract and central termination sequence of HIV-1
   2847..2913    +  CDS            small t antigen (fragment): SV40 (simian virus 40) small t antigen
   2920..4098    +  promoter       EF-1α promoter: strong constitutive promoter for human elongation factor EF-1α
   4124..6178    +  CDS            NFATC2 (fragment): NFAC2_HUMAN - Also known as NFAT1, NFATP. Experimental evidence at protein level: Swiss-Prot protein existence level 1. Plays a role in the inducible expression of cytokine genes in T-cells, especially in the induction of the IL-2, IL-3, IL-4, TNF-alpha or GM-CSF. Promotes invasive migration through the activation of GPC6 expression and WNT5A signaling pathway. From Homo sapiens (Human).
   6236..6289    +  promoter       U6 promoter (fragment): RNA polymerase III promoter for human U6 snRNA
   6331..6919    +  misc_feature   WPRE: woodchuck hepatitis virus posttranscriptional regulatory element
   6970..6989    +  misc_feature   cPPT/CTS (fragment): central polypurine tract and central termination sequence of HIV-1
   6991..7224    +  LTR            3' LTR (ΔU3): self-inactivating 3' long terminal repeat (LTR) from HIV-1
   7302..7423    +  polyA_signal   SV40 poly(A) signal: SV40 polyadenylation signal
   7463..7598    +  rep_origin     SV40 ori: SV40 origin of replication
   7619..7637    -  promoter       T7 promoter: promoter for bacteriophage T7 RNA polymerase
   7645..7800    +  CDS            lacZα (fragment): LacZα fragment of β-galactosidase; lacZ fragment
   7805..8233    +  rep_origin     f1 ori (sequence partly withheld): f1 bacteriophage origin of replication; arrow indicates direction of (+) strand synthesis
   8286..8390    +  promoter       AmpR promoter: bla
   8391..9251    +  CDS            AmpR: β-lactamase; bla; confers resistance to ampicillin, carbenicillin, and related antibiotics
   9422..10010   +  rep_origin     ori: high-copy-number ColE1/pMB1/pBR322/pUC origin of replication
  10193..10285   +  CDS            lacI (fragment): lac repressor; lacI; The lac repressor binds to the lac operator to inhibit transcription in E. coli. This inhibition can be relieved by adding lactose or isopropyl-β-D-thiogalactopyranoside (IPTG).
  10298..10319   +  protein_bind   CAP binding site: CAP binding activates transcription in the presence of cAMP. E. coli catabolite activator protein
  10334..10364   +  promoter       lac promoter: promoter for the E. coli lac operon
  10372..10388   +  protein_bind   lac operator: The lac repressor binds to the lac operator to inhibit transcription in E. coli. This inhibition can be relieved by adding lactose or isopropyl-β-D-thiogalactopyranoside (IPTG). lac repressor encoded by lacI
  10433..10451   +  promoter       T3 promoter: promoter for bacteriophage T3 RNA polymerase
>Addgene plasmid #143918 | TFORF1065 | addgene full sequence | sequence record 471141 | Addgene NGS Result
TTAATGTAGTCTTATGCAATACTCTTGTAGTCTTGCAACATGGTAACGATGAGTTAGCAACATGCCTTAC
AAGGAGAGAAAAAGCACCGTGCATGCCGATTGGTGGAAGTAAGGTGGTACGATCGTGCCTTATTAGGAAG
GCAACAGACGGGTCTGACATGGATTGGACGAACCACTGAATTGCCGCATTGCAGAGATATTGTATTTAAG
TGCCTAGCTCGATACATAAACGGGTCTCTCTGGTTAGACCAGATCTGAGCCTGGGAGCTCTCTGGCTAAC
TAGGGAACCCACTGCTTAAGCCTCAATAAAGCTTGCCTTGAGTGCTTCAAGTAGTGTGTGCCCGTCTGTT
GTGTGACTCTGGTAACTAGAGATCCCTCAGACCCTTTTAGTCAGTGTGGAAAATCTCTAGCAGTGGCGCC
CGAACAGGGACTTGAAAGCGAAAGGGAAACCAGAGGAGCTCTCTCGACGCAGGACTCGGCTTGCTGAAGC
GCGCACGGCAAGAGGCGAGGGGCGGCGACTGGTGAGTACGCCAAAAATTTTGACTAGCGGAGGCTAGAAG
GAGAGAGATGGGTGCGAGAGCGTCAGTATTAAGCGGGGGAGAATTAGATCGCGATGGGAAAAAATTCGGT
TAAGGCCAGGGGGAAAGAAAAAATATAAATTAAAACATATAGTATGGGCAAGCAGGGAGCTAGAACGATT
CGCAGTTAATCCTGGCCTGTTAGAAACATCAGAAGGCTGTAGACAAATACTGGGACAGCTACAACCATCC
CTTCAGACAGGATCAGAAGAACTTAGATCATTATATAATACAGTAGCAACCCTCTATTGTGTGCATCAAA
GGATAGAGATAAAAGACACCAAGGAAGCTTTAGACAAGATAGAGGAAGAGCAAAACAAAAGTAAGACCAC
CGCACAGCAAGCGGCCGCTGATCTTCAGACCTGGAGGAGGAGATATGAGGGACAATTGGAGAAGTGAATT
ATATAAATATAAAGTAGTAAAAATTGAACCATTAGGAGTAGCACCCACCAAGGCAAAGAGAAGAGTGGTG
CAGAGAGAAAAAAGAGCAGTGGGAATAGGAGCTTTGTTCCTTGGGTTCTTGGGAGCAGCAGGAAGCACTA
TGGGCGCAGCGTCAATGACGCTGACGGTACAGGCCAGACAATTATTGTCTGGTATAGTGCAGCAGCAGAA
CAATTTGCTGAGGGCTATTGAGGCGCAACAGCATCTGTTGCAACTCACAGTCTGGGGCATCAAGCAGCTC
CAGGCAAGAATCCTGGCTGTGGAAAGATACCTAAAGGATCAACAGCTCCTGGGGATTTGGGGTTGCTCTG
GAAAACTCATTTGCACCACTGCTGTGCCTTGGAATGCTAGTTGGAGTAATAAATCTCTGGAACAGATTTG
GAATCACACGACCTGGATGGAGTGGGACAGAGAAATTAACAATTACACAAGCTTAATACACTCCTTAATT
GAAGAATCGCAAAACCAGCAAGAAAAGAATGAACAAGAATTATTGGAATTAGATAAATGGGCAAGTTTGT
GGAATTGGTTTAACATAACAAATTGGCTGTGGTATATAAAATTATTCATAATGATAGTAGGAGGCTTGGT
AGGTTTAAGAATAGTTTTTGCTGTACTTTCTATAGTGAATAGAGTTAGGCAGGGATATTCACCATTATCG
TTTCAGACCCACCTCCCAACCCCGAGGGGACCCATGCATTGCATCTCAATTAGTCAGCAACCAGGTGTGG
AAAGTCCCCAGGCTCCCCAGCAGGCAGAAGTATGCAAAGCATGCGTCTCAATTAGTCAGCAACCATAGTC
CCGCCCCTAACTCCGCCCATCCCGCCCCTAACTCCGCCCAGTTCCGCCCATTCTCCGCCCCATGGCTGAC
TAATTTTTTTTATTTATGCAGAGGCCGAGGCCGCCTCGGCCTCTGAGCTATTCCAGAAGTAGTGAGGAGG
CTTTTTTGGAGGCCTAGGCTTTTGCAAAAAGCTTTCTAGAGGTACCACCGGAGCTTACCATGACCGAGTA
CAAGCCCACGGTGCGCCTCGCCACCCGCGACGACGTCCCCAGGGCCGTACGCACCCTCGCCGCCGCGTTC
GCCGACTACCCCGCCACGCGCCACACCGTCGATCCGGACCGCCACATCGAGCGGGTCACCGAGCTGCAAG
AACTCTTCCTCACGCGCGTCGGGCTCGACATCGGCAAGGTGTGGGTCGCGGACGACGGCGCCGCCGTGGC
GGTCTGGACCACGCCGGAGAGCGTCGAAGCGGGGGCGGTGTTCGCCGAGATCGGCCCGCGCATGGCCGAG
TTGAGCGGTTCCCGGCTGGCCGCGCAGCAACAGATGGAAGGCCTCCTGGCGCCGCACCGGCCCAAGGAGC
CCGCGTGGTTCCTGGCCACCGTCGGCGTCTCGCCCGACCACCAGGGCAAGGGTCTGGGCAGCGCCGTCGT
GCTCCCCGGAGTGGAGGCGGCCGAGCGCGCCGGGGTGCCCGCCTTCCTGGAGACCTCCGCGCCCCGCAAC
CTCCCCTTCTACGAGCGGCTCGGCTTCACCGTCACCGCCGACGTCGAGGTGCCCGAAGGACCGCGCACCT
GGTGCATGACCCGCAAGCCCGGTGCCAGTTAACGAATTCTAGATCTTGAGACAAATGGCAGTATTCATCC
ACAATTTTAAAAGAAAAGGGGGGATTGGGGGGTACAGTGCAGGGGAAAGAATAGTAGACATAATAGCAAC
AGACATACAAACTAAAGAATTACAAAAACAAATTACAAAAATTCAAAATTTTCGGGTTTATTACAGGGAC
AGCAGAGATCCACTTTGGCGCCGGCTCGAGGCCTGCAGGTGCAAAGATGGATAAAGTTTTAAACAGAGAG
GAATCTTTGCAGCTAATGGACCTTCTAGGTCTTGAAAGGAGTGGGAATTGGCTCCGGTGCCCGTCAGTGG
GCAGAGCGCACATCGCCCACAGTCCCCGAGAAGTTGGGGGGAGGGGTCGGCAATTGAACCGGTGCCTAGA
GAAGGTGGCGCGGGGTAAACTGGGAAAGTGATGTCGTGTACTGGCTCCGCCTTTTTCCCGAGGGTGGGGG
AGAACCGTATATAAGTGCAGTAGTCGCCGTGAACGTTCTTTTTCGCAACGGGTTTGCCGCCAGAACACAG
GTAAGTGCCGTGTGTGGTTCCCGCGGGCCTGGCCTCTTTACGGGTTATGGCCCTTGCGTGCCTTGAATTA
CTTCCACCTGGCTGCAGTACGTGATTCTTGATCCCGAGCTTCGGGTTGGAAGTGGGTGGGAGAGTTCGAG
GCCTTGCGCTTAAGGAGCCCCTTCGCCTCGTGCTTGAGTTGAGGCCTGGCCTGGGCGCTGGGGCCGCCGC
GTGCGAATCTGGTGGCACCTTCGCGCCTGTCTCGCTGCTTTCGATAAGTCTCTAGCCATTTAAAATTTTT
GATGACCTGCTGCGACGCTTTTTTTCTGGCAAGATAGTCTTGTAAATGCGGGCCAAGATCTGCACACTGG
TATTTCGGTTTTTGGGGCCGCGGGCGGCGACGGGGCCCGTGCGTCCCAGCGCACATGTTCGGCGAGGCGG
GGCCTGCGAGCGCGGCCACCGAGAATCGGACGGGGGTAGTCTCAAGCTGGCCGGCCTGCTCTGGTGCCTG
GCCTCGCGCCGCCGTGTATCGCCCCGCCCTGGGCGGCAAGGCTGGCCCGGTCGGCACCAGTTGCGTGAGC
GGAAAGATGGCCGCTTCCCGGCCCTGCTGCAGGGAGCTCAAAATGGAGGACGCGGCGCTCGGGAGAGCGG
GCGGGTGAGTCACCCACACAAAGGAAAAGGGCCTTTCCGTCCTCAGCCGTCGCTTCATGTGACTCCACGG
AGTACCGGGCGCCGTCCAGGCACCTCGATTAGTTCTCGAGCTTTTGGAGTACGTCGTCTTTAGGTTGGGG
GGAGGGGTTTTATGCGATGGAGTTTCCCCACACTGAGTGGGTGGAGACTGAAGTTAGGCCAGCTTGGCAC
TTGATGTAATTCTCCTTGGAATTTGCCCTTTTTGAGTTTGGATCTTGGTTCATTCTCAAGCCTCAGACAG
TGGTTCAAAGTTTTTTTCTTCCATTTCAGGTGTCGTGAGGCTAGCACCGCCACCATGTCACCTCGAACCA
GCCTCGCCGAGGACAGCTGCCTGGGCCGCCACTCGCCCGTGCCCCGTCCGGCCTCCCGCTCCTCATCGCC
TGGTGCCAAGCGGAGGCATTCGTGCGCCGAGGCCTTGGTTGCCCTGCCGCCCGGAGCCTCACCCCAGCGC
TCCCGGAGCCCCTCGCCGCAGCCCTCATCTCACGTGGCACCCCAGGACCACGGCTCCCCGGCTGGGTACC
CCCCTGTGGCTGGCTCTGCCGTGATCATGGATGCCCTGAACAGCCTCGCCACGGACTCGCCTTGTGGGAT
CCCCCCCAAGATGTGGAAGACCAGCCCTGACCCCTCGCCGGTGTCTGCCGCCCCATCCAAGGCCGGCCTG
CCTCGCCACATCTACCCGGCCGTGGAGTTCCTGGGGCCCTGCGAGCAGGGCGAGAGGAGAAACTCGGCTC
CAGAATCCATCCTGCTGGTTCCGCCCACTTGGCCCAAGCCGCTGGTGCCTGCCATTCCCATCTGCAGCAT
CCCAGTGACTGCATCCCTCCCTCCACTTGAGTGGCCGCTGTCCAGTCAGTCAGGCTCTTACGAGCTGCGG
ATCGAGGTGCAGCCCAAGCCACATCACCGGGCCCACTATGAGACAGAAGGCAGCCGAGGGGCTGTCAAAG
CTCCAACTGGAGGCCACCCTGTGGTTCAGCTCCATGGCTACATGGAAAACAAGCCTCTGGGACTTCAGAT
CTTCATTGGGACAGCTGATGAGCGGATCCTTAAGCCGCACGCCTTCTACCAGGTGCACCGAATCACGGGG
AAAACTGTCACCACCACCAGCTATGAGAAGATAGTGGGCAACACCAAAGTCCTGGAGATACCCTTGGAGC
CCAAAAACAACATGAGGGCAACCATCGACTGTGCGGGGATCTTGAAGCTTAGAAACGCCGACATTGAGCT
GCGGAAAGGCGAGACGGACATTGGAAGAAAGAACACGCGGGTGAGACTGGTTTTCCGAGTTCACATCCCA
GAGTCCAGTGGCAGAATCGTCTCTTTACAGACTGCATCTAACCCCATCGAGTGCTCCCAGCGATCTGCTC
ACGAGCTGCCCATGGTTGAAAGACAAGACACAGACAGCTGCCTGGTCTATGGCGGCCAGCAAATGATCCT
CACGGGGCAGAACTTTACATCCGAGTCCAAAGTTGTGTTTACTGAGAAGACCACAGATGGACAGCAAATT
TGGGAGATGGAAGCCACGGTGGATAAGGACAAGAGCCAGCCCAACATGCTTTTTGTTGAGATCCCTGAAT
ATCGGAACAAGCATATCCGCACACCTGTAAAAGTGAACTTCTACGTCATCAATGGGAAGAGAAAACGAAG
TCAGCCTCAGCACTTTACCTACCACCCAGTCCCAGCCATCAAGACGGAGCCCACGGATGAATATGACCCC
ACTCTGATCTGCAGCCCCACCCATGGAGGCCTGGGGAGCCAGCCTTACTACCCCCAGCACCCGATGGTGG
CCGAGTCCCCCTCCTGCCTCGTGGCCACCATGGCTCCCTGCCAGCAGTTCCGCACGGGGCTCTCATCCCC
TGACGCCCGCTACCAGCAACAGAACCCAGCGGCCGTACTCTACCAGCGGAGCAAGAGCCTGAGCCCCAGC
CTGCTGGGCTATCAGCAGCCGGCCCTCATGGCCGCCCCGCTGTCCCTTGCGGACGCTCACCGCTCTGTGC
TGGTGCACGCCGGCTCCCAGGGCCAGAGCTCAGCCCTGCTCCACCCCTCTCCGACCAACCAGCAGGCCTC
GCCTGTGATCCACTACTCACCCACCAACCAGCAGCTGCGCTGCGGAAGCCACCAGGAGTTCCAGCACATC
ATGTACTGCGAGAATTTCGCACCAGGCACCACCAGACCTGGCCCGCCCCCGGTCAGTCAAGGTCAGAGGC
TGAGCCCGGGTTCCTACCCCACAGTCATTCAGCAGCAGAATGCCACGAGCCAAAGAGCCGCCAAAAACGG
ACCCCCGGTCAGTGACCAAAAGGAAGTATTACCTGCGGGGGTGACCATTAAACAGGAGCAGAACTTGGAC
CAGACCTACTTGGATGATGAGCTGATAGACACACACCTTAGCTGGATACAAAACATATTATAGTAATGAA
CTAGTCCGTAACTTGAAAGTATTTCGATTTCTTGGCTTTATATATCTTGTGGAAAGGACGAAGAAATTAT
CAATTGTTATATACCACGCGTTAAGTCGACAATCAACCTCTGGATTACAAAATTTGTGAAAGATTGACTG
GTATTCTTAACTATGTTGCTCCTTTTACGCTATGTGGATACGCTGCTTTAATGCCTTTGTATCATGCTAT
TGCTTCCCGTATGGCTTTCATTTTCTCCTCCTTGTATAAATCCTGGTTGCTGTCTCTTTATGAGGAGTTG
TGGCCCGTTGTCAGGCAACGTGGCGTGGTGTGCACTGTGTTTGCTGACGCAACCCCCACTGGTTGGGGCA
TTGCCACCACCTGTCAGCTCCTTTCCGGGACTTTCGCTTTCCCCCTCCCTATTGCCACGGCGGAACTCAT
CGCCGCCTGCCTTGCCCGCTGCTGGACAGGGGCTCGGCTGTTGGGCACTGACAATTCCGTGGTGTTGTCG
GGGAAATCATCGTCCTTTCCTTGGCTGCTCGCCTGTGTTGCCACCTGGATTCTGCGCGGGACGTCCTTCT
GCTACGTCCCTTCGGCCCTCAATCCAGCGGACCTTCCTTCCCGCGGCCTGCTGCCGGCTCTGCGGCCTCT
TCCGCGTCTTCGCCTTCGCCCTCAGACGAGTCGGATCTCCCTTTGGGCCGCCTCCCCGCGTCGACTTTAA
GACCAATGACTTACAAGGCAGCTGTAGATCTTAGCCACTTTTTAAAAGAAAAGGGGGGACTGGAAGGGCT
AATTCACTCCCAACGAAGACAAGATCTGCTTTTTGCTTGTACTGGGTCTCTCTGGTTAGACCAGATCTGA
GCCTGGGAGCTCTCTGGCTAACTAGGGAACCCACTGCTTAAGCCTCAATAAAGCTTGCCTTGAGTGCTTC
AAGTAGTGTGTGCCCGTCTGTTGTGTGACTCTGGTAACTAGAGATCCCTCAGACCCTTTTAGTCAGTGTG
GAAAATCTCTAGCAGTACGTATAGTAGTTCATGTCATCTTATTATTCAGTATTTATAACTTGCAAAGAAA
TGAATATCAGAGAGTGAGAGGAACTTGTTTATTGCAGCTTATAATGGTTACAAATAAAGCAATAGCATCA
CAAATTTCACAAATAAAGCATTTTTTTCACTGCATTCTAGTTGTGGTTTGTCCAAACTCATCAATGTATC
TTATCATGTCTGGCTCTAGCTATCCCGCCCCTAACTCCGCCCATCCCGCCCCTAACTCCGCCCAGTTCCG
CCCATTCTCCGCCCCATGGCTGACTAATTTTTTTTATTTATGCAGAGGCCGAGGCCGCCTCGGCCTCTGA
GCTATTCCAGAAGTAGTGAGGAGGCTTTTTTGGAGGCCTAGGGACGTACCCAATTCGCCCTATAGTGAGT
CGTATTACGCGCGCTCACTGGCCGTCGTTTTACAACGTCGTGACTGGGAAAACCCTGGCGTTACCCAACT
TAATCGCCTTGCAGCACATCCCCCTTTCGCCAGCTGGCGTAATAGCGAAGAGGCCCGCACCGATCGCCCT
TCCCAACAGTTGCGCAGCCTGAATGGCGAATGGG
[124 nt withheld, positions 7805-7928]
C
[91 nt withheld, positions 7930-8020]
A
[49 nt withheld, positions 8022-8070]
CCTTTGACGTTGGAGTCCACGTTCTTT
[37 nt withheld, positions 8098-8134]
ACCCTATCTCGGTCTATTCTTTTGATTTATAAGGGATTTTGCCGATTTCGGCCTATTGGTTAAAAAATGA
GCTGATTTAACAAAAATTTAACGCGAATTTTAACAAAATATTAACGCTTACAATTTAGGTGGCACTTTTC
GGGGAAATGTGCGCGGAACCCCTATTTGTTTATTTTTCTAAATACATTCAAATATGTATCCGCTCATGAG
ACAATAACCCTGATAAATGCTTCAATAATATTGAAAAAGGAAGAGTATGAGTATTCAACATTTCCGTGTC
GCCCTTATTCCCTTTTTTGCGGCATTTTGCCTTCCTGTTTTTGCTCACCCAGAAACGCTGGTGAAAGTAA
AAGATGCTGAAGATCAGTTGGGTGCACGAGTGGGTTACATCGAACTGGATCTCAACAGCGGTAAGATCCT
TGAGAGTTTTCGCCCCGAAGAACGTTTTCCAATGATGAGCACTTTTAAAGTTCTGCTATGTGGCGCGGTA
TTATCCCGTATTGACGCCGGGCAAGAGCAACTCGGTCGCCGCATACACTATTCTCAGAATGACTTGGTTG
AGTACTCACCAGTCACAGAAAAGCATCTTACGGATGGCATGACAGTAAGAGAATTATGCAGTGCTGCCAT
AACCATGAGTGATAACACTGCGGCCAACTTACTTCTGACAACGATCGGAGGACCGAAGGAGCTAACCGCT
TTTTTGCACAACATGGGGGATCATGTAACTCGCCTTGATCGTTGGGAACCGGAGCTGAATGAAGCCATAC
CAAACGACGAGCGTGACACCACGATGCCTGTAGCAATGGCAACAACGTTGCGCAAACTATTAACTGGCGA
ACTACTTACTCTAGCTTCCCGGCAACAATTAATAGACTGGATGGAGGCGGATAAAGTTGCAGGACCACTT
CTGCGCTCGGCCCTTCCGGCTGGCTGGTTTATTGCTGATAAATCTGGAGCCGGTGAGCGTGGGTCTCGCG
GTATCATTGCAGCACTGGGGCCAGATGGTAAGCCCTCCCGTATCGTAGTTATCTACACGACGGGGAGTCA
GGCAACTATGGATGAACGAAATAGACAGATCGCTGAGATAGGTGCCTCACTGATTAAGCATTGGTAACTG
TCAGACCAAGTTTACTCATATATACTTTAGATTGATTTAAAACTTCATTTTTAATTTAAAAGGATCTAGG
TGAAGATCCTTTTTGATAATCTCATGACCAAAATCCCTTAACGTGAGTTTTCGTTCCACTGAGCGTCAGA
CCCCGTAGAAAAGATCAAAGGATCTTCTTGAGATCCTTTTTTTCTGCGCGTAATCTGCTGCTTGCAAACA
AAAAAACCACCGCTACCAGCGGTGGTTTGTTTGCCGGATCAAGAGCTACCAACTCTTTTTCCGAAGGTAA
CTGGCTTCAGCAGAGCGCAGATACCAAATACTGTTCTTCTAGTGTAGCCGTAGTTAGGCCACCACTTCAA
GAACTCTGTAGCACCGCCTACATACCTCGCTCTGCTAATCCTGTTACCAGTGGCTGCTGCCAGTGGCGAT
AAGTCGTGTCTTACCGGGTTGGACTCAAGACGATAGTTACCGGATAAGGCGCAGCGGTCGGGCTGAACGG
GGGGTTCGTGCACACAGCCCAGCTTGGAGCGAACGACCTACACCGAACTGAGATACCTACAGCGTGAGCT
ATGAGAAAGCGCCACGCTTCCCGAAGGGAGAAAGGCGGACAGGTATCCGGTAAGCGGCAGGGTCGGAACA
GGAGAGCGCACGAGGGAGCTTCCAGGGGGAAACGCCTGGTATCTTTATAGTCCTGTCGGGTTTCGCCACC
TCTGACTTGAGCGTCGATTTTTGTGATGCTCGTCAGGGGGGCGGAGCCTATGGAAAAACGCCAGCAACGC
GGCCTTTTTACGGTTCCTGGCCTTTTGCTGGCCTTTTGCTCACATGTTCTTTCCTGCGTTATCCCCTGAT
TCTGTGGATAACCGTATTACCGCCTTTGAGTGAGCTGATACCGCTCGCCGCAGCCGAACGACCGAGCGCA
GCGAGTCAGTGAGCGAGGAAGCGGAAGAGCGCCCAATACGCAAACCGCCTCTCCCCGCGCGTTGGCCGAT
TCATTAATGCAGCTGGCACGACAGGTTTCCCGACTGGAAAGCGGGCAGTGAGCGCAACGCAATTAATGTG
AGTTAGCTCACTCATTAGGCACCCCAGGCTTTACACTTTATGCTTCCGGCTCGTATGTTGTGTGGAATTG
TGAGCGGATAACAATTTCACACAGGAAACAGCTATGACCATGATTACGCCAAGCGCGCAATTAACCCTCA
CTAAAGGGAACAAAAGCTGGAGCTGCAAGC
