>Addgene plasmid #143918 | TFORF1065 | depositor partial sequence | sequence record 283881 | Insert
ACCGCCACCATGTCACCTCGAACCAGCCTCGCCGAGGACAGCTGCCTGGGCCGCCACTCGCCCGTGCCCC
GTCCGGCCTCCCGCTCCTCATCGCCTGGTGCCAAGCGGAGGCATTCGTGCGCCGAGGCCTTGGTTGCCCT
GCCGCCCGGAGCCTCACCCCAGCGCTCCCGGAGCCCCTCGCCGCAGCCCTCATCTCACGTGGCACCCCAG
GACCACGGCTCCCCGGCTGGGTACCCCCCTGTGGCTGGCTCTGCCGTGATCATGGATGCCCTGAACAGCC
TCGCCACGGACTCGCCTTGTGGGATCCCCCCCAAGATGTGGAAGACCAGCCCTGACCCCTCGCCGGTGTC
TGCCGCCCCATCCAAGGCCGGCCTGCCTCGCCACATCTACCCGGCCGTGGAGTTCCTGGGGCCCTGCGAG
CAGGGCGAGAGGAGAAACTCGGCTCCAGAATCCATCCTGCTGGTTCCGCCCACTTGGCCCAAGCCGCTGG
TGCCTGCCATTCCCATCTGCAGCATCCCAGTGACTGCATCCCTCCCTCCACTTGAGTGGCCGCTGTCCAG
TCAGTCAGGCTCTTACGAGCTGCGGATCGAGGTGCAGCCCAAGCCACATCACCGGGCCCACTATGAGACA
GAAGGCAGCCGAGGGGCTGTCAAAGCTCCAACTGGAGGCCACCCTGTGGTTCAGCTCCATGGCTACATGG
AAAACAAGCCTCTGGGACTTCAGATCTTCATTGGGACAGCTGATGAGCGGATCCTTAAGCCGCACGCCTT
CTACCAGGTGCACCGAATCACGGGGAAAACTGTCACCACCACCAGCTATGAGAAGATAGTGGGCAACACC
AAAGTCCTGGAGATACCCTTGGAGCCCAAAAACAACATGAGGGCAACCATCGACTGTGCGGGGATCTTGA
AGCTTAGAAACGCCGACATTGAGCTGCGGAAAGGCGAGACGGACATTGGAAGAAAGAACACGCGGGTGAG
ACTGGTTTTCCGAGTTCACATCCCAGAGTCCAGTGGCAGAATCGTCTCTTTACAGACTGCATCTAACCCC
ATCGAGTGCTCCCAGCGATCTGCTCACGAGCTGCCCATGGTTGAAAGACAAGACACAGACAGCTGCCTGG
TCTATGGCGGCCAGCAAATGATCCTCACGGGGCAGAACTTTACATCCGAGTCCAAAGTTGTGTTTACTGA
GAAGACCACAGATGGACAGCAAATTTGGGAGATGGAAGCCACGGTGGATAAGGACAAGAGCCAGCCCAAC
ATGCTTTTTGTTGAGATCCCTGAATATCGGAACAAGCATATCCGCACACCTGTAAAAGTGAACTTCTACG
TCATCAATGGGAAGAGAAAACGAAGTCAGCCTCAGCACTTTACCTACCACCCAGTCCCAGCCATCAAGAC
GGAGCCCACGGATGAATATGACCCCACTCTGATCTGCAGCCCCACCCATGGAGGCCTGGGGAGCCAGCCT
TACTACCCCCAGCACCCGATGGTGGCCGAGTCCCCCTCCTGCCTCGTGGCCACCATGGCTCCCTGCCAGC
AGTTCCGCACGGGGCTCTCATCCCCTGACGCCCGCTACCAGCAACAGAACCCAGCGGCCGTACTCTACCA
GCGGAGCAAGAGCCTGAGCCCCAGCCTGCTGGGCTATCAGCAGCCGGCCCTCATGGCCGCCCCGCTGTCC
CTTGCGGACGCTCACCGCTCTGTGCTGGTGCACGCCGGCTCCCAGGGCCAGAGCTCAGCCCTGCTCCACC
CCTCTCCGACCAACCAGCAGGCCTCGCCTGTGATCCACTACTCACCCACCAACCAGCAGCTGCGCTGCGG
AAGCCACCAGGAGTTCCAGCACATCATGTACTGCGAGAATTTCGCACCAGGCACCACCAGACCTGGCCCG
CCCCCGGTCAGTCAAGGTCAGAGGCTGAGCCCGGGTTCCTACCCCACAGTCATTCAGCAGCAGAATGCCA
CGAGCCAAAGAGCCGCCAAAAACGGACCCCCGGTCAGTGACCAAAAGGAAGTATTACCTGCGGGGGTGAC
CATTAAACAGGAGCAGAACTTGGACCAGACCTACTTGGATGATGAGCTGATAGACACACACCTTAGCTGG
ATACAAAACATATTATAGTAATGAACTAGTCCGTAACTTGAAAGTATTTCGATTTCTTGGCTTTATATAT
CTTGTGGAAAGGACGAAGAAATTATCAATTGTTATATACC
