>Addgene plasmid #143918 | TFORF1065 | depositor partial sequence | sequence record 283882 | Barcode
AGAAATTATCAATTGTTATATACC
